Addgene plasmid #110597: pBTK401
Purpose: BTK Type 8 Bacterial origin (broad-host-range) for golden gate assembly
Depositing lab: Jeffrey Barrick. Depositing organization: University of Texas at Austin. Publication: Genetic Engineering of Bee Gut Microbiome Bacteria with a Toolkit for Modular Assembly of Broad-Host-Range Plasmids. Leonard SP, Perutka J, Powell JE, Geng P, Richhart DD, Byrom M, Kar S, Davies BW, Ellington AD, Moran NA, Barrick JE. ACS Synth Biol. 2018 May 18;7(5):1279-1290. doi: 10.1021/acssynbio.7b00399. Epub 2018 Apr 13. PubMed 29608282.
Backbone
  Vector backbone: RSF1010
  Vector type: Synthetic Biology
Growth in bacteria
  Bacterial resistance: Ampicillin, 100 μg/mL
  Growth temperature: 37°C
  Growth strain: DH5alpha
  Copy number: Low Copy
Gene/Insert
  Gene/Insert name: mRFP dropout (RSF1010 origin)
  Species: Synthetic
  Cloning method: Gibson Cloning
Terms and licenses: Academic/Nonprofit Terms; Industry Terms: Not Available to Industry
How to cite: pBTK401 was a gift from Jeffrey Barrick (Addgene plasmid # 110597 ; http://n2t.net/addgene:110597 ; RRID:Addgene_110597)
