[The description below was written by a language model from this plasmid's Addgene catalogue record and pLannotate feature annotations shown in this document.]
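Description:
pBTK401 is a Type 8 part plasmid from the Bee Microbiome Toolkit (BTK), a modular Golden Gate assembly system for building broad-host-range plasmids. It is a synthetic-biology vector of about 7.7 kb built on the RSF1010 replicon, and it supplies the bacterial origin and backbone into which other toolkit parts are assembled. Replication depends on the RSF1010 oriV together with the plasmid-encoded RepA, RepB and RepC proteins, so the replicon carries its own initiation machinery. This allows it to be maintained at low copy number in many different bacteria rather than only in E. coli. An R1162-like antisense RNA, part of the native replicon's regulation, is also annotated. Selection is by ampicillin through a β-lactamase gene under its own promoter.

The RSF1010 mobilisation region is retained: oriT, mobC, mobB and mobA. The repB primase coding region lies within mobA, which is why the two sequence annotations label this region differently. These elements make the plasmid transferable by conjugation when a helper supplies the transfer apparatus, which is a practical route into hosts that are hard to transform.

The insert is an mRFP1 dropout cassette, consisting of a PLtetO-1 promoter fragment driving mRFP1, followed by the rrnB T1 and T7Te terminators. In a Golden Gate reaction this cassette is replaced by the assembled parts, so colonies carrying the unmodified vector are red and correct assemblies are not. The Type IIS restriction sites and overhangs used for assembly are not annotated in the feature tables. The depositor and sequencing-derived records are the same length, show the same architecture and differ only in their start coordinate.
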