Features (pLannotate 1.2.2; 13 found; start..end, strand, type, name):
    859..963     -  promoter       AmpR promoter: bla
   1016..1867    -  CDS            RSF1010 RepC: replication protein C of the broad-host-range plasmid RSF1010 (Scholz et al., 1989); repC
   1854..2693    -  CDS            RSF1010 RepA: replication protein A of the broad-host-range plasmid RSF1010 (Scholz et al., 1989); repA
   2685..2759    -  ncRNA          Plasmid R1162: Accession: RF00043 - R1162-like plasmid antisense RNA
   3207..5333    -  CDS            mobA: MOBA2_ECOLX - Also known as repB. Experimental evidence at protein level: Swiss-Prot protein existence level 1. Part of the relaxosome complex that is responsible for plasmid transfer during conjugation. Locally unwinds DNA and catalyzes the cleavage of one of the DNA strands at oriT. The cleaved strand is then transferred through the dedicated type IV secretion apparatus. MobA remains covalently linked at the 5' end of the strand, and once in the recipient cell, it probably catalyzes the rejoining of the two ends of the strand, re-forming the circular plasmid DNA. The primase activity of MobA
   5414..5501    -  oriT           RSF1010 oriT: origin of transfer of the broad-host-range plasmid RSF1010 (Scholz et al., 1989)
   5532..5813    +  CDS            mobC: MOBC_ECOLX - Protein predicted: Swiss-Prot protein existence level 4. This protein is essential to promote the specific transfer of the plasmid in the presence of conjugative plasmids. From Escherichia coli.
   5843..6237    +  rep_origin     RSF1010 oriV: replication origin of the broad-host-range plasmid RSF1010; requires the RSF1010 RepA/B/C proteins for replication (Scholz et al., 1989)
   6689..6742    +  promoter       PLtetO-1 promoter (fragment): modified phage lambda PL promoter with tet operator sites (Lutz and Bujard, 1997)
   6768..7442    +  CDS            mRFP1: mRFP1 is a basic (constitutively fluorescent) red fluorescent protein published in 2002, derived from Discosoma sp.. It is reported to be a somewhat slowly-maturing monomer with low acid sensitivity.
   7463..7534    +  terminator     rrnB T1 terminator: transcription terminator T1 from the E. coli rrnB gene
   7550..7577    +  terminator     T7Te terminator: phage T7 early transcription terminator
   7701..858     -  CDS            AmpR (across the origin): β-lactamase; bla; confers resistance to ampicillin, carbenicillin, and related antibiotics
>Addgene plasmid #110597 | pBTK401 | depositor full sequence | sequence record 208056 | pBTK401 sequence 7703 bps
CCAATGCTTAATCAGTGAGGCACCTATCTCAGCGATCTGTCTATTTCGTTCATCCATAGTTGCCTGACTC
CCCGTCGTGTAGATAACTACGATACGGGAGGGCTTACCATCTGGCCCCAGTGCTGCAATGATACCGCGGG
ACCCACGCTCACCGGCTCCAGATTTATCAGCAATAAACCAGCCAGCCGGAAGGGCCGAGCGCAGAAGTGG
TCCTGCAACTTTATCCGCCTCCATCCAGTCTATTAATTGTTGCCGGGAAGCTAGAGTAAGTAGTTCGCCA
GTTAATAGTTTGCGCAACGTTGTTGCCATTGCTACAGGCATCGTGGTGTCACGCTCGTCGTTTGGTATGG
CTTCATTCAGCTCCGGTTCCCAACGATCAAGGCGAGTTACATGATCCCCCATGTTGTGCAAAAAAGCGGT
TAGCTCCTTCGGTCCTCCGATCGTTGTCAGAAGTAAGTTGGCCGCAGTGTTATCACTCATGGTTATGGCA
GCACTGCATAATTCTCTTACTGTCATGCCATCCGTAAGATGCTTTTCTGTGACTGGTGAGTACTCAACCA
AGTCATTCTGAGAATAGTGTATGCGGCGACCGAGTTGCTCTTGCCCGGCGTCAATACGGGATAATACCGC
GCCACATAGCAGAACTTTAAAAGTGCTCATCATTGGAAAACGTTCTTCGGGGCGAAAACTCTCAAGGATC
TTACCGCTGTTGAGATCCAGTTCGATGTAACCCACTCGTGCACCCAACTGATCTTCAGCATCTTTTACTT
TCACCAGCGTTTCTGGGTGAGCAAAAACAGGAAGGCAAAATGCCGCAAAAAAGGGAATAAGGGCGACACG
GAAATGTTGAATACTCATACTCTTCCTTTTTCAATATTATTGAAGCATTTATCAGGGTTATTGTCTCATG
AGCGGATACATATTTGAATGTATTTAGAAAAATAAACAAATAGGGGTTCCGCGCACATTTCCCCGAAAAG
TGCCACCTGTCATGACCAAAATCCCTTAACGTGAGTCAGCCTGCCGCCTTGGGCCGGGTGATGTCGTACT
TGCCCGCCGCGAACTCGGTTACCGTCCAGCCCAGCGCGACCAGCTCCGGCAACGCCTCGCGCACCCGCTT
GCGGCGCTTGCGCATGGTCGAACCACTGGCCTCTGACGGCCAGACATAGCCGCACAAGGTATCTATGGAA
GCCTTGCCGGTTTTGCCGGGGTCGATCCAGCCACACAGCCGCTGGTGCAGCAGGCGGGCGGTTTCGCTGT
CCAGCGCCCGCACCTCGTCCATGCTGATGCGCACATGCTGGCCGCCACCCATGACGGCCTGCGCGATCAA
GGGGTTCAGGGCCACGTACAGGCGCCCGTCCGCCTCGTCGCTGGCGTACTCCGACAGCAGCCGAAACCCC
TGCCGCTTGCGGCCATTCTGGGCGATGATGGATACCTTCCAAAGGCGCTCGATGCAGTCCTGTATGTGCT
TGAGCGCCCCACCACTATCGACCTCTGCCCCGATTTCCTTTGCCAGCGCCCGATAGCTACCTTTGACCAC
ATGGCATTCAGCGGTGACGGCCTCCCACTTGGGTTCCAGGAACAGCCGGAGCTGCCGTCCGCCTTCGGTC
TTGGGTTCCGGGCCAAGCACTAGGCCATTAGGCCCAGCCATGGCCACCAGCCCTTGCAGGATGCGCAGAT
CATCAGCGCCCAGCGGCTCCGGGCCGCTGAACTCGATCCGCTTGCCGTCGCCGTAGTCATACGTCACGTC
CAGCTTGCTGCGCTTGCGCTCGCCCCGCTTGAGGGCACGGAACAGGCCGGGGGCCAGACAGTGCGCCGGG
TCGTGCCGGACGTGGCTGAGGCTGTGCTTGTTCTTAGGCTTCACCACGGGGCACCCCCTTGCTCTTGCGC
TGCCTCTCCAGCACGGCGGGCTTGAGCACCCCGCCGTCATGCCGCCTGAACCACCGATCAGCGAACGGTG
CGCCATAGTTGGCCTTGCTCACACCGAAGCGGACGAAGAACCGGCGCTGGTCGTCGTCCACACCCCATTC
CTCGGCCTCGGCGCTGGTCATGCTCGACAGGTAGGACTGCCAGCGGATGTTATCGACCAGTACCGAGCTG
CCCCGGCTGGCCTGCTGCTGGTCGCCTGCGCCCATCATGGCCGCGCCCTTGCTGGCATGGTGCAGGAACA
CGATAGAGCACCCGGTATCGGCGGCGATGGCCTCCATGCGACCGATGACCTGGGCCATGGGGCCGCTGGC
GTTTTCTTCCTCGATGTGGAACCGGCGCAGCGTGTCCAGCACCATCAGGCGGCGGCCCTCGGCGGCGCGC
TTGAGGCCGTCGAACCACTCCGGGGCCATGATGTTGGGCAGGCTGCCGATCAGCGGCTGGATCAGCAGGC
CGTCAGCCACGGCTTGCCGTTCCTCGGCGCTGAGGTGCGCCCCAAGGGCGTGCAGGCGGTGATGAATGGC
GGTGGGCGGGTCTTCGGCGGGCAGGTAGATCACCGGGCCGGTGGGCAGTTCGCCCACCTCCAGCAGATCC
GGCCCGCCTGCAATCTGTGCGGCCAGTTGCAGGGCCAGCATGGATTTACCGGCACCACCGGGCGACACCA
GCGCCCCGACCGTACCGGCCACCATGTTGGGCAAAACGTAGTCCAGCGGTGGCGGCGCTGCTGCGAACGC
CTCCAGAATATTGATAGGCTTATGGGTAGCCATTGATTGCCTCCTTTGCAGGCAGTTGGTGGTTAGGCGC
TGGCGGGGTCACTACCCCCGCCCTGCGCCGCTCTGAGTTCTTCCAGGCACTCGCGCAGCGCCTCGTATTC
GTCGTCGGTCAGCCAGAACTTGCGCTGACGCATCCCTTTGGCCTTCATGCGCTCGGCATATCGCGCTTGG
CGTACAGCGTCAGGGCTGGCCAGCAGGTCGCCGGTCTGCTTGTCCTTTTGGTCTTTCATATCAGTCACCG
AGAAACTTGCCGGGGCCGAAAGGCTTGTCTTCGCGGAACAAGGACAAGGTGCAGCCGTCAAGGTTAAGGC
TGGCCATATCAGCGACTGAAAAGCGGCCAGCCTCGGCCTTGTTTGACGTATAACCAAAGCCACCGGGCAA
CCAATAGCCCTTGTCACTTTTGATCAGGTAGACCGACCCTGAAGCGCTTTTTTCGTATTCCATAAAACCC
CCTTCTGTGCGTGAGTACTCATAGTATAACAGGCGTGAGTACCAACGCAAGCACTACATGCTGAAATCTG
GCCCGCCCCTGTCCATGCCTCGCTGGCGGGGTGCCGGTGCCCGTGCCAGCTCGGCCCGCGCAAGCTGGAC
GCTGGGCAGACCCATGACCTTGCTGACGGTGCGCTCGATGTAATCCGCTTCGTGGCCGGGCTTGCGCTCT
GCCAGCGCTGGGCTGGCCTCGGCCATGGCCTTGCCGATTTCCTCGGCACTGCGGCCCCGGCTGGCCAGCT
TCTGCGCGGCGATAAAGTCGCACTTGCTGAGGTCATGACCGAAGCGCTTGACCAGCCCGGCCATCTCGCT
GCGGTACTCGTCCAGCGCCGTGCGCCGGTGGCGGCTAAGCTGCCGCTCGGGCAGTTCGAGGCTGGCCAGC
CTGCGGGCCTTCTCCTGCTGCCGCTGGGCCTGCTCGATCTGCTGGCCAGCCTGCTGCACCAGCGCCGGGC
CAGCGGTGGCGGTCTTGCCCTTGGATTCACGCAGCAGCACCCACGGCTGATAACCGGCGCGGGTGGTGTG
CTTGTCCTTGCGGTTGGTGAAGCCCGCCAAGCGGCCATAGTGGCGGCTGTCGGCGCTGGCCGGGTCGGCG
TCGTACTCGCTGGCCAGCGTCCGGGCAATCTGCCCCCGAAGTTCACCGCCTGCGGCGTCGGCCACCTTGA
CCCATGCCTGATAGTTCTTCGGGCTGGTTTCCACTACCAGGGCAGGCTCCCGGCCCTCGGCTTTCATGTC
ATCCAGGTCAAACTCGCTGAGGTCGTCCACCAGCACCAGACCATGCCGCTCCTGCTCGGCGGGCCTGATA
TACACGTCATTGCCCTGGGCATTCATCCGCTTGAGCCATGGCGTGTTCTGGAGCACTTCGGCGGCTGACC
ATTCCCGGTTCATCATCTGGCCGGTGGGTGCGTCCCTGACGCCGATATCGAAGCGCTCACAGCCCATGGC
CTTGAGCTGTCGGCCTATGGCCTGCAAAGTCCTGTCGTTCTTCATCGGGCCACCAAGCGCAGCCAGATCG
AGCCGTCCTCGGTTGTCAGTGGCGTCAGGTCGAGCAAGAGCAACGATGCGATCAGCAGCACCACCGTAGG
CATCATGGAAGCCAGCATCACGGTTAGCCATAGCTTCCAGTGCCACCCCCGCGACGCGCTCCGGGCGCTC
TGCGCGGCGCTGCTCACCTCGGCGGCTACCTCCCGCAACTCTTTGGCCAGCTCCACCCATGCCGCCCCTG
TCTGGCGCTGGGCTTTCAGCCACTCCGCCGCCTGCGCCTCGCTGGCCTGCTTGGTCTGGCTCATGACCTG
CCGGGCTTCGTCGGCCAGTGTCGCCATGCTCTGGGCCAGCGGTTCGATCTGCTCCGCTAACTCGTTGATG
CCTCTGGATTTCTTCACTCTGTCGATTGCGTTCATGGTCTATTGCCTCCCGGTATTCCTGTAAGTCGATG
ATCTGGGCGTTGGCGGTGTCGATGTTCAGGGCCACGTCTGCCCGGTCGGTGCGGATGCCCCGGCCTTCCA
TCTCCACCACGTTCGGCCCCAGGTGAACACCGGGCAGGCGCTCGATGCCCTGCGCCTCAAGTGTTCTGTG
GTCAATGCGGGCGTCGTGGCCAGCCCGCTCTAATGCCCGGTTGGCATGGTCGGCCCATGCCTCGCGGGTC
TGCTCAAGCCATGCCTTGGGCTTGAGCGCTTCGGTCTTCTGTGCCCCGCCCTTCTCCGGGGTCTTGCCGT
TGTACCGCTTGAACCACTGAGCGGCGGGCCGCTCGATGCCGTCATTGATCCGCTCGGAGATCATCAGGTG
GCAGTGCGGGTTCTCGCCGCCACCGGCATGGATGGCCAGCGTATACGGCAGGCGCTCGGCACCGGTCAGG
TGCTGGGCGAACTCGGACGCCAGCGCCTTCTGCTGGTCGAGGGTCAGCTCGACCGGCAGGGCAAATTCGA
CCTCCTTGAACAGCCGCCCATTGGCGCGTTCATACAGGTCGGCAGCATCCCAGTAGTCGGCGGGCCGCTC
GACGAACTCCGGCATGTGCCCGGATTCGGCGTGCAAGACTTCATCCATGTCGCGGGCATACTTGCCTTCG
CGCTGGATGTAGTCGGCCTTGGCCCTGGCCGATTGGCCGCCCGACCTGCTGCCGGTTTTCGCCGTAAGGT
GATAAATCGCCATGCTGCCTCGCTGTTGCTTTTGCTTTTCGGCTCCATGCAATGGCCCTCGGAGAGCGCA
CCGCCCGAAGGGTGGCCGTTAGGCCAGTTTCTCGAAGAGAAACCGGTAAGTGCGCCCTCCCCTACAAAGT
AGGGTCGGGATTGCCGCCGCTGTGCCTCCATGATAGCCTACGAGACAGCACATTAACAATGGGGTGTCAA
GATGGTTAAGGGGAGCAACAAGGCGGCGGATCGGCTGGCCAAGCTCGAAGAACAACGAGCGCGAATCAAT
GCCGAAATTCAGCGGGAGCGGGCAAGGGAACAGCAGCAAGAGCGCAAGAACGAAACAAGGCGCAAGGTGC
TGGTGGGGGCCATGATTTTGGCCAAGGTGAACAGCAGCGAGTGGCCGGAGGATCGGCTCATGGCGGCAAT
GGATGCGTACCTTGAACGCGACCACGACCGCGCCTTGTTCGGTCTGCCGCCACGCCAGAAGGATGAGCCG
GGCTGAATGATCGACCGAGACAGGCCCTGCGGGGCTGCACACGCGCCCCCACCCTTCGGGTAGGGGGAAA
GGCCGCTAAAGCGGCTAAAAGCGCTCCAGCGTATTTCTGCGGGGTTTGGTGTGGGGTTTAGCGGGCTTTG
CCCGCCTTTCCCCCTGCCGCGCAGCGGTGGGGCGGTGTGTAGCCTAGCGCAGCGAATAGACCAGCTATCC
GGCCTCTGGCCGGGCATATTGGGCAAGGGCAGCAGCGCCCCACAAGGGCGCTGATAACCGCGCCTAGTGG
ATTATTCTTAGATAATCATGGATGGATTTTTCCAACACCCCGCCAGCCCCCGCCCCTGCTGGGTTTGCAG
GTTTGGGGGCGTGACAGTTATTGCAGGGGTTCGTGACAGTTATTGCAGGGGGGCGTGACAGTTATTGCAG
GGGTTCGTGACAGTTAGTACGGGAGTGACGGGCACTGGCTGGCAATGTCTAGCAACGGCAGGCATTTCGG
CTGAGGGTAAAAGAACTTTCCGCTAAGCGATAGACTGTATGTAAACACAGTATTGCAAGGACGCGGAACA
TGCCTCATGTGGCGGCCAGGACGGCCAGCCGGGATCGGGATACTGGTCGTTACCAGAGCCACCGACCCGA
GCAAACCCTTCTCTATCAGATCGTTGACGAGTATTACCCGGCATTCGCTGCGCTTATGGCAGAGCAGGGA
AAGGAATTGCCGGGCTATGTGCAACGGGAATTTGAAGAATTTCTCCAATGCGGGCGGCTGGAGCATGGCT
TTCTACGGGTTCGCTGCGAGTCTTGCCACGCCGAGCACCTGGTCGCTTTCAGAAATCAATCTAAAGTATA
TATGAGTAAACTTGGTCTGACAGGCCCCTTGAGACCAGTCCCTATCAGTGATAGAGATTGACATCCCTAT
CAGTGATAGAGATACTGAGCACGGATCTGAAAGAGGAGAAAGGATCTATGGCGAGTAGCGAAGACGTTAT
CAAAGAGTTCATGCGTTTCAAAGTTCGTATGGAAGGTTCCGTTAACGGTCACGAGTTCGAAATCGAAGGT
GAAGGTGAAGGTCGTCCGTACGAAGGTACTCAGACCGCTAAACTGAAAGTTACCAAAGGTGGTCCGCTGC
CGTTCGCTTGGGACATCCTGTCCCCGCAGTTCCAGTACGGTTCCAAAGCTTACGTTAAACACCCGGCTGA
CATCCCGGACTACCTGAAACTGTCCTTCCCGGAAGGTTTCAAATGGGAACGTGTTATGAACTTCGAAGAC
GGTGGTGTTGTTACCGTTACCCAGGACTCCTCCCTGCAAGACGGTGAGTTCATCTACAAAGTTAAACTGC
GTGGTACTAACTTCCCGTCCGACGGTCCGGTTATGCAGAAAAAAACCATGGGTTGGGAAGCTTCCACCGA
ACGTATGTACCCGGAAGACGGTGCTCTGAAAGGTGAAATCAAAATGCGTCTGAAACTGAAAGACGGTGGT
CACTACGACGCTGAAGTTAAAACCACCTACATGGCTAAAAAACCGGTTCAGCTGCCGGGTGCTTACAAAA
CCGACATCAAACTGGACATCACCTCCCACAACGAAGACTACACCATCGTTGAACAGTACGAACGTGCTGA
AGGTCGTCACTCCACCGGTGCTTAATAAGGATCTCCAGGCATCAAATAAAACGAAAGGCTCAGTCGAAAG
ACTGGGCCTTTCGTTTTATCTGTTGTTTGTCGGTGAACGCTCTCTACTAGAGTCACACTGGCTCACCTTC
GGGTGGGCCTTTCTGCGTTTATAAGTCGGTCTCACCGAGCGGCCGCGATTATCAAAAAGGATCTTCACCT
AGATCCTTTTAAATTAAAAATGAAGTTTTAAATCAATCTAAAGTATATATGAGTAAACTTGGTCTGACAG
TTA
