Features (pLannotate 1.2.2; 14 found; start..end, strand, type, name):
    292..686     +  rep_origin     RSF1010 oriV: replication origin of the broad-host-range plasmid RSF1010; requires the RSF1010 RepA/B/C proteins for replication (Scholz et al., 1989)
   1138..1191    +  promoter       PLtetO-1 promoter (fragment): modified phage lambda PL promoter with tet operator sites (Lutz and Bujard, 1997)
   1217..1891    +  CDS            mRFP1: mRFP1 is a basic (constitutively fluorescent) red fluorescent protein published in 2002, derived from Discosoma sp.. It is reported to be a somewhat slowly-maturing monomer with low acid sensitivity.
   1912..1983    +  terminator     rrnB T1 terminator: transcription terminator T1 from the E. coli rrnB gene
   1999..2026    +  terminator     T7Te terminator: phage T7 early transcription terminator
   2150..3010    -  CDS            AmpR: β-lactamase; bla; confers resistance to ampicillin, carbenicillin, and related antibiotics
   3011..3115    -  promoter       AmpR promoter: bla
   3168..4019    -  CDS            RSF1010 RepC (fragment): replication protein C of the broad-host-range plasmid RSF1010 (Scholz et al., 1989); repC
   4006..4845    -  CDS            RSF1010 RepA: replication protein A of the broad-host-range plasmid RSF1010 (Scholz et al., 1989); repA
   4837..4911    -  ncRNA          Plasmid R1162: Accession: RF00043 - R1162-like plasmid antisense RNA
   5356..6327    -  CDS            RSF1010 RepB: replication protein B of the broad-host-range plasmid RSF1010 (Scholz et al., 1989); repB
   6327..6737    -  CDS            mobB: MOBB2_ECOLX - Protein predicted: Swiss-Prot protein existence level 4. This protein is essential to promote the specific transfer of the plasmid in the presence of conjugative plasmids. From Escherichia coli.
   7566..7653    -  oriT           RSF1010 oriT: origin of transfer of the broad-host-range plasmid RSF1010 (Scholz et al., 1989)
   7684..262     +  CDS            mobC (across the origin): MOBC_ECOLX - Protein predicted: Swiss-Prot protein existence level 4. This protein is essential to promote the specific transfer of the plasmid in the presence of conjugative plasmids. From Escherichia coli.
>Addgene plasmid #110597 | pBTK401 | addgene full sequence | sequence record 216909 | Addgene NGS Result
GGCGGCGGATCGGCTGGCCAAGCTCGAAGAACAACGAGCGCGAATCAATGCCGAAATTCAGCGGGTGCGG
GCAAGGGAACAGCAGCAAGAGCGCAAGAACGAAACAAGGCGCAAGGTGCTGGTGGGGGCCATGATTTTGG
CCAAGGTGAACAGCAGCGAGTGGCCGGAGGATCGGCTCATGGCGGCAATGGATGCGTACCTTGAACGCGA
CCACGACCGCGCCTTGTTCGGTCTGCCGCCACGCCAGAAGGATGAGCCGGGCTGAATGATCGACCGAGAC
AGGCCCTGCGGGGCTGCACACGCGCCCCCACCCTTCGGGTAGGGGGAAAGGCCGCTAAAGCGGCTAAAAG
CGCTCCAGCGTATTTCTGCGGGGTTTGGTGTGGGGTTTAGCGGGCTTTGCCCGCCTTTCCCCCTGCCGCG
CAGCGGTGGGGCGGTGTGTAGCCTAGCGCAGCGAATAGACCAGCTATCCGGCCTCTGGCCGGGCATATTG
GGCAAGGGCAGCAGCGCCCCACAAGGGCGCTGATAACCGCGCCTAGTGGATTATTCTTAGATAATCATGG
ATGGATTTTTCCAACACCCCGCCAGCCCCCGCCCCTGCTGGGTTTGCAGGTTTGGGGGCGTGACAGTTAT
TGCAGGGGTTCGTGACAGTTATTGCAGGGGGGCGTGACAGTTATTGCAGGGGTTCGTGACAGTTAGTACG
GGAGTGACGGGCACTGGCTGGCAATGTCTAGCAACGGCAGGCATTTCGGCTGAGGGTAAAAGAACTTTCC
GCTAAGCGATAGACTGTATGTAAACACAGTATTGCAAGGACGCGGAACATGCCTCATGTGGCGGCCAGGA
CGGCCAGCCGGGATCGGGATACTGGTCGTTACCAGAGCCACCGACCCGAGCAAACCCTTCTCTATCAGAT
CGTTGACGAGTATTACCCGGCATTCGCTGCGCTTATGGCAGAGCAGGGAAAGGAATTGCCGGGCTATGTG
CAACGGGAATTTGAAGAATTTCTCCAATGCGGGCGGCTGGAGCATGGCTTTCTACGGGTTCGCTGCGAGT
CTTGCCACGCCGAGCACCTGGTCGCTTTCAGAAATCAATCTAAAGTATATATGAGTAAACTTGGTCTGAC
AGGCCCCTTGAGACCAGTCCCTATCAGTGATAGAGATTGACATCCCTATCAGTGATAGAGATACTGAGCA
CGGATCTGAAAGAGGAGAAAGGATCTATGGCGAGTAGCGAAGACGTTATCAAAGAGTTCATGCGTTTCAA
AGTTCGTATGGAAGGTTCCGTTAACGGTCACGAGTTCGAAATCGAAGGTGAAGGTGAAGGTCGTCCGTAC
GAAGGTACTCAGACCGCTAAACTGAAAGTTACCAAAGGTGGTCCGCTGCCGTTCGCTTGGGACATCCTGT
CCCCGCAGTTCCAGTACGGTTCCAAAGCTTACGTTAAACACCCGGCTGACATCCCGGACTACCTGAAACT
GTCCTTCCCGGAAGGTTTCAAATGGGAACGTGTTATGAACTTCGAAGACGGTGGTGTTGTTACCGTTACC
CAGGACTCCTCCCTGCAAGACGGTGAGTTCATCTACAAAGTTAAACTGCGTGGTACTAACTTCCCGTCCG
ACGGTCCGGTTATGCAGAAAAAAACCATGGGTTGGGAAGCTTCCACCGAACGTATGTACCCGGAAGACGG
TGCTCTGAAAGGTGAAATCAAAATGCGTCTGAAACTGAAAGACGGTGGTCACTACGACGCTGAAGTTAAA
ACCACCTACATGGCTAAAAAACCGGTTCAGCTGCCGGGTGCTTACAAAACCGACATCAAACTGGACATCA
CCTCCCACAACGAAGACTACACCATCGTTGAACAGTACGAACGTGCTGAAGGTCGTCACTCCACCGGTGC
TTAATAAGGATCTCCAGGCATCAAATAAAACGAAAGGCTCAGTCGAAAGACTGGGCCTTTCGTTTTATCT
GTTGTTTGTCGGTGAACGCTCTCTACTAGAGTCACACTGGCTCACCTTCGGGTGGGCCTTTCTGCGTTTA
TAAGTCGGTCTCACCGAGCGGCCGCGATTATCAAAAAGGATCTTCACCTAGATCCTTTTAAATTAAAAAT
GAAGTTTTAAATCAATCTAAAGTATATATGAGTAAACTTGGTCTGACAGTTACCAATGCTTAATCAGTGA
GGCACCTATCTCAGCGATCTGTCTATTTCGTTCATCCATAGTTGCCTGACTCCCCGTCGTGTAGATAACT
ACGATACGGGAGGGCTTACCATCTGGCCCCAGTGCTGCAATGATACCGCGGGACCCACGCTCACCGGCTC
CAGATTTATCAGCAATAAACCAGCCAGCCGGAAGGGCCGAGCGCAGAAGTGGTCCTGCAACTTTATCCGC
CTCCATCCAGTCTATTAATTGTTGCCGGGAAGCTAGAGTAAGTAGTTCGCCAGTTAATAGTTTGCGCAAC
GTTGTTGCCATTGCTACAGGCATCGTGGTGTCACGCTCGTCGTTTGGTATGGCTTCATTCAGCTCCGGTT
CCCAACGATCAAGGCGAGTTACATGATCCCCCATGTTGTGCAAAAAAGCGGTTAGCTCCTTCGGTCCTCC
GATCGTTGTCAGAAGTAAGTTGGCCGCAGTGTTATCACTCATGGTTATGGCAGCACTGCATAATTCTCTT
ACTGTCATGCCATCCGTAAGATGCTTTTCTGTGACTGGTGAGTACTCAACCAAGTCATTCTGAGAATAGT
GTATGCGGCGACCGAGTTGCTCTTGCCCGGCGTCAATACGGGATAATACCGCGCCACATAGCAGAACTTT
AAAAGTGCTCATCATTGGAAAACGTTCTTCGGGGCGAAAACTCTCAAGGATCTTACCGCTGTTGAGATCC
AGTTCGATGTAACCCACTCGTGCACCCAACTGATCTTCAGCATCTTTTACTTTCACCAGCGTTTCTGGGT
GAGCAAAAACAGGAAGGCAAAATGCCGCAAAAAAGGGAATAAGGGCGACACGGAAATGTTGAATACTCAT
ACTCTTCCTTTTTCAATATTATTGAAGCATTTATCAGGGTTATTGTCTCATGAGCGGATACATATTTGAA
TGTATTTAGAAAAATAAACAAATAGGGGTTCCGCGCACATTTCCCCGAAAAGTGCCACCTGTCATGACCA
AAATCCCTTAACGTGAGTCAGCCTGCCGCCTTGGGCCGGGTGATGTCGTACTTGCCCGCCGCGAACTCGG
TTACCGTCCAGCCCAGCGCGACCAGCTCCGGCAACGCCTCGCGCACCCGCTGGCGGCGCTTGCGCATGGT
CGAACCACTGGCCTCTGACGGCCAGACATAGCCGCACAAGGTATCTATGGAAGCCTTGCCGGTTTTGCCG
GGGTCGATCCAGCCACACAGCCGCTGGTGCAGCAGGCGGGCGGTTTCGCTGTCCAGCGCCCGCACCTCGT
CCATGCTGATGCGCACATGCTGGCCGCCACCCATGACGGCCTGCGCGATCAAGGGGTTCAGGGCCACGTA
CAGGCGCCCGTCCGCCTCGTCGCTGGCGTACTCCGACAGCAGCCGAAACCCCTGCCGCTTGCGGCCATTC
TGGGCGATGATGGATACCTTCCAAAGGCGCTCGATGCAGTCCTGTATGTGCTTGAGCGCCCCACCACTAT
CGACCTCTGCCCCGATTTCCTTTGCCAGCGCCCGATAGCTACCTTTGACCACCATGGCATCAGCGGTGAC
GGCCTCCCACTTGGGTTCCAGGAACAGCCGGAGCTGCCGTCCGCCTTCGGTCTTGGGTTCCGGGCCAAGC
ACTAGGCCATTAGGCCCAGCCATGGCCACCAGCCCTTGCAGGATGCGCAGATCATCAGCGCCCAGCGGCT
CCGGGCCGCTGAACTCGATCCGCTTGCCGTCGCCGTAGTCATACGTCACGTCCAGCTTGCTGCGCTTGCG
CTCGCCCCGCTTGAGGGCACGGAACAGGCCGGGGGCCAGACAGTGCGCCGGGTCGTGCCGGACGTGGCTG
AGGCTGTGCTTGTTCTTAGGCTTCACCACGGGGCACCCCCTTGCTCTTGCGCTGCCTCTCCAGCACGGCG
GGCTTGAGCACCCCGCCGTCATGCCGCCTGAACCACCGATCAGCGAACGGTGCGCCATAGTTGGCCTTGC
TCACACCGAAGCGGACGAAGAACCGGCGCTGGTCGTCGTCCACACCCCATTCCTCGGCCTCGGCGCTGGT
CATGCTCGACAGGTAGGACTGCCAGCGGATGTTATCGACCAGTACCGAGCTGCCCCGGCTGGCCTGCTGC
TGGTCGCCTGCGCCCATCATGGCCGCGCCCTTGCTGGCATGGTGCAGGAACACGATAGAGCACCCGGTAT
CGGCGGCGATGGCCTCCATGCGACCGATGACCTGGGCCATGGGGCCGCTGGCGTTTTCTTCCTCGATGTG
GAACCGGCGCAGCGTGTCCAGCACCATCAGGCGGCGGCCCTCGGCGGCGCGCTTGAGGCCGTCGAACCAC
TCCGGGGCCATGATGTTGGGCAGGCTGCCGATCAGCGGCTGGATCAGCAGGCCGTCAGCCACGGCTTGCC
GTTCCTCGGCGCTGAGGTGCGCCCCAAGGGCGTGCAGGCGGTGATGAATGGCGGTGGGCGGGTCTTCGGC
GGGCAGGTAGATCACCGGGCCGGTGGGCAGTTCGCCCACCTCCAGCAGATCCGGCCCGCCTGCAATCTGT
GCGGCCAGTTGCAGGGCCAGCATGGATTTACCGGCACCACCGGGCGACACCAGCGCCCCGACCGTACCGG
CCACCATGTTGGGCAAAACGTAGTCCAGCGGTGGCGGCGCTGCTGCGAACGCCTCCAGAATATTGATAGG
CTTATGGGTAGCCATTGATTGCCTCCTTTGCAGGCAGTTGGTGGTTAGGCGCTGGCGGGGTCACTACCCC
CGCCCTGCGCCGCTCTGAGTTCTTCCAGGCACTCGCGCAGCGCCTCGTATTCGTCGTCGGTCAGCCAGAA
CTTGCGCTGACGCATCCCTTTGGCCTTCATGCGCTCGGCATATCGCGCTTGGCGTACAGCGTCAGGGCTG
GCCAGCAGGTCGCCGGTCTGCTTGTCCTTTTGGTCTTTCATATCAGTCACCGAGAAACTTGCCGGGGCCG
AAAGGCTTGTCTTCGCGGAACAAGGACAAGGTGCAGCCGTCAAGGTTAAGGCTGGCCATATCAGCGACTG
AAAAGCGGCCAGCCTCGGCCTTGTTTGACGTATAACCAAAGCCACCGGGCAACCAATAGCCCTTGTCACT
TTTGATCAGGTAGACCGACCCTGAAGCGCTTTTTTCGTATTCCATAAAACCCCCTTCTGTGCGTGAGTAC
TCATAGTATAACAGGCGTGAGTACCAACGCAAGCACTACATGCTGAAATCTGGCCCGCCCCTGTCCATGC
CTCGCTGGCGGGGTGCCGGTGCCCGTGCCAGCTCGGCCCGCGCAAGCTGGACGCTGGGCAGACCCATGAC
CTTGCTGACGGTGCGCTCGATGTAATCCGCTTCGTGGCCGGGCTTGCGCTCTGCCAGCGCTGGGCTGGCC
TCGGCCATGGCCTTGCCGATTTCCTCGGCACTGCGGCCCCGGCTGGCCAGCTTCTGCGCGGCGATAAAGT
CGCACTTGCTGAGGTCATCACCGAAGCGCTTGACCAGCCCGGCCATCTCGCTGCGGTACTCGTCCAGCGC
CGTGCGCCGGTGGCGGCTAAGCTGCCGCTCGGGCAGTTCGAGGCTGGCCAGCCTGCGGGCCTTCTCCTGC
TGCCGCTGGGCCTGCTCGATCTGCTGGCCAGCCTGCTGCACCAGCGCCGGGCCAGCGGTGGCGGTCTTGC
CCTTGGATTCACGCAGCAGCACCCACGGCTGATAACCGGCGCGGGTGGTGTGCTTGTCCTTGCGGTTGGT
GAAGCCCGCCAAGCGGCCATAGTGGCGGCTGTCGGCGCTGGCCGGGTCGGCGTCGTACTCGCTGGCCAGC
GTCCGGGCAATCTGCCCCCGAAGTTCACCGCCTGCGGCGTCGGCCACCTTGACCCATGCCTGATAGTTCT
TCGGGCTGGTTTCCACTACCAGGGCAGGCTCCCGGCCCTCGGCTTTCATGTCATCCAGGTCAAACTCGCT
GAGGTCGTCCACCAGCACCAGACCATGCCGCTCCTGCTCGGCGGGCCTGATATACACGTCATTGCCCTGG
GCATTCATCCGCTTGAGCCATGGCGTGTTCTGGAGCACTTCGGCGGCTGACCATTCCCGGTTCATCATCT
GGCCGGTGGTGGCGTCCCTGACGCCGATATCGAAGCGCTCACAGCCCATGGCCTTGAGCTGTCGGCCTAT
GGCCTGCAAAGTCCTGTCGTTCTTCATCGGGCCACCAAGCGCAGCCAGATCGAGCCGTCCTCGGTTGTCA
GTGGCGTCAGGTCGAGCAAGAGCAACGATGCGATCAGCAGCACCACCGTAGGCATCATGGAAGCCAGCAT
CACGGTTAGCCATAGCTTCCAGTGCCACCCCCGCGACGCGCTCCGGGCGCTCTGCGCGGCGCTGCTCACC
TCGGCGGCTACCTCCCGCAACTCTTTGGCCAGCTCCACCCATGCCGCCCCTGTCTGGCGCTGGGCTTTCA
GCCACTCCGCCGCCTGCGCCTCGCTGGCCTGCTGGGTCTGGCTCATGACCTGCCGGGCTTCGTCGGCCAG
TGTCGCCATGCTCTGGGCCAGCGGTTCGATCTGCTCCGCTAACTCGTTGATGCCTCTGGATTTCTTCACT
CTGTCGATTGCGTTCATGGTCTATTGCCTCCCGGTATTCCTGTAAGTCGATGATCTGGGCGTTGGCGGTG
TCGATGTTCAGGGCCACGTCTGCCCGGTCGGTGCGGATGCCCCGGCCTTCCATCTCCACCACGTTCGGCC
CCAGGTGAACACCGGGCAGGCGCTCGATGCCCTGCGCCTCAAGTGTTCTGTGGTCAATGCGGGCGTCGTG
GCCAGCCCGCTCTAATGCCCGGTTGGCATGGTCGGCCCATGCCTCGCGGGTCTGCTCAAGCCATGCCTTG
GGCTTGAGCGCTTCGGTCTTCTGTGCCCCGCCCTTCTCCGGGGTCTTGCCGTTGTACCGCTTGAACCACT
GAGCGGCGGGCCGCTCGATGCCGTCATTGATCCGCTCGGAGATCATCAGGTGGCAGTGCGGGTTCTCGCC
GCCACCGGCATGGATGGCCAGCGTATACGGCAGGCGCTCGGCACCGGTCAGGTGCTGGGCGAACTCGGAC
GCCAGCGCCTTCTGCTGGTCGAGGGTCAGCTCGACCGGCAGGGCAAATTCGACCTCCTTGAACAGCCGCC
CATTGGCGCGTTCATACAGGTCGGCAGCATCCCAGTAGTCGGCGGGCCGCTCGACGAACTCCGGCATGTG
CCCGGATTCGGCGTGCAAGACTTCATCCATGTCGCGGGCATACTTGCCTTCGCGCTGGATGTAGTCGGCC
TTGGCCCTGGCCGATTGGCCGCCCGACCTGCTGCCGGTTTTCGCCGTAAGGTGATAAATCGCCATGCTGC
CTCGCTGTTGCTTTTGCTTTTCGGCTCCATGCAATGGCCCTCGGAGAGCGCACCGCCCGAAGGGTGGCCG
TTAGGCCAGTTTCTCGAAGAGAAACCGGTAAGTGCGCCCTCCCCTACAAAGTAGGGTCGGGATTGCCGCC
GCTGTGCCTCCATGATAGCCTACGAGACAGCACATTAACAATGGGGTGTCAAGATGGTTAAGGGGAGCAA
CAA
